Addgene plasmid #169638: pTS2340_Tier3(SB)-iRFP_Puro
Purpose: Tier-3 vector for stable stable integration of up to three cassettes via sleeping beauty transposase including a iRFP670 marker and PuroR resistance gene (5'ITR-A1-pA::A2-pA::PRPBSA-iRFP670-p2A-PuroR-pA-3'ITR)
Depositing lab: Martin Fussenegger. Depositing organization: ETH Zurich (Swiss Federal Institute of Technology). Publication: A versatile plasmid architecture for mammalian synthetic biology (VAMSyB). Haellman V, Strittmatter T, Bertschi A, Stucheli P, Fussenegger M. Metab Eng. 2021 Jul;66:41-50. doi: 10.1016/j.ymben.2021.04.003. Epub 2021 Apr 18. PubMed 33857582.
Backbone
  Vector backbone: pTS1107 (pUC57-based)
  Backbone size w/o insert (bp): 3105
  Vector type: Mammalian Expression
  Selectable markers: Puromycin
Growth in bacteria
  Bacterial resistance: Ampicillin, 100 μg/mL
  Growth temperature: 37°C
  Growth strain: DH5alpha
  Copy number: High Copy
Gene/Insert
  Gene/Insert name: PRPBSA-driven iRFP670 and PuroR expression (alt name: A1::A2::PRBSA-iRFP670-p2a-PuroR)
  Species: Synthetic; E. coli
  Promoter: PRPBSA
  Cloning method: Restriction Enzyme; 5′ cloning site Unknown (unknown if destroyed)
  Sequencing primers: 5′ AmpStart; 3′ CTGGCACGACAGGTTTCCCGACTGG
Terms and licenses: Academic/Nonprofit Terms; Industry Terms: Not Available to Industry
How to cite: pTS2340_Tier3(SB)-iRFP_Puro was a gift from Martin Fussenegger (Addgene plasmid # 169638 ; http://n2t.net/addgene:169638 ; RRID:Addgene_169638)
