[The description below was written by a language model from this plasmid's Addgene catalogue record and pLannotate feature annotations shown in this document.]
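Description:
pTS2340_Tier3(SB)-iRFP_Puro is a Tier-3 assembly vector from the VAMSyB modular plasmid system for mammalian synthetic biology, built on pTS1107, a pUC57-derived backbone. It is maintained in E. coli as a high-copy plasmid through a ColE1/pUC-type origin and selected with ampicillin via the β-lactamase gene and its native promoter. The sequenced record is about 5.4 kb.

The functional unit is a Sleeping Beauty transposon. According to the catalogue description, 5' and 3' transposon inverted terminal repeats flank two acceptor positions (A1 and A2), each followed by a polyadenylation signal, and a fixed third cassette in which the constitutive PRPBSA promoter drives iRFP670 linked through a P2A peptide to puromycin N-acetyltransferase, followed by its own poly(A). The 2A element causes the near-infrared fluorescent protein, which needs biliverdin as cofactor, and the resistance enzyme to be produced as separate proteins from one transcript, so fluorescence and puromycin resistance report on the same integration event. The automated annotation confirms the iRFP670 and PuroR coding sequences in tandem on the same strand. Upstream of them it finds a bGH poly(A) signal and a fragment of a synthetic poly(A) signal, consistent with the terminators of the acceptor positions. It does not call the transposon repeats, the PRPBSA promoter or the P2A, and the short SV40 promoter, lacZα, lacI and CAP-site hits appear to be backbone or junction remnants.

The plasmid is intended for loading user-defined expression cassettes into the acceptor sites and, when Sleeping Beauty transposase is supplied, integrating the whole multi-cassette array stably into mammalian genomes. Integrants can then be enriched by puromycin selection or by far-red fluorescence.
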