Features (pLannotate 1.2.2; 11 found; start..end, strand, type, name):
     13..873     -  CDS            AmpR: β-lactamase; bla; confers resistance to ampicillin, carbenicillin, and related antibiotics
    874..978     -  promoter       AmpR promoter: bla
   1447..1671    +  polyA_signal   bGH poly(A) signal: bovine growth hormone polyadenylation signal
   1680..1697    +  promoter       SV40 promoter (fragment): SV40 enhancer and early promoter
   1773..1794    +  polyA_signal   poly(A) signal (fragment): synthetic polyadenylation signal
   1834..1850    -  CDS            lacZα (fragment): LacZα fragment of β-galactosidase; lacZ fragment
   2511..3440    +  CDS            iRFP670: iRFP670 is a basic (constitutively fluorescent) near ir fluorescent protein published in 2013, derived from Rhodopseudomonas palustris CGA009. It has low acid sensitivity. It requires the cofactor biliverdin for fluorescence.
   3543..4136    +  CDS            PuroR: puromycin N-acetyltransferase; pac from Streptomyces alboniger; confers resistance to puromycin
   4276..4297    -  protein_bind   CAP binding site: CAP binding activates transcription in the presence of cAMP. E. coli catabolite activator protein
   4310..4352    -  CDS            lacI (fragment): lac repressor; lacI; The lac repressor binds to the lac operator to inhibit transcription in E. coli. This inhibition can be relieved by adding lactose or isopropyl-β-D-thiogalactopyranoside (IPTG).
   4699..5287    -  rep_origin     ori: high-copy-number ColE1/pMB1/pBR322/pUC origin of replication
>Addgene plasmid #169638 | pTS2340_Tier3(SB)-iRFP_Puro | addgene full sequence | sequence record 364985 | Addgene NGS Result
TTGGTCTGACAGTTACCAATGCTTAATCAGTGAGGCACCTATCTCAGCGATCTGTCTATTTCGTTCATCC
ATAGTTGCCTGACTCCCCGTCGTGTAGATAACTACGATACGGGAGGGCTTACCATCTGGCCCCAGTGCTG
CAATGATACCGCGGCTCCCACGCTCACCGGCTCCAGATTTATCAGCAATAAACCAGCCAGCCGGAAGGGC
CGAGCGCAGAAGTGGTCCTGCAACTTTATCCGCCTCCATCCAGTCTATTAATTGTTGCCGGGAAGCTAGA
GTAAGTAGTTCGCCAGTTAATAGTTTGCGCAACGTTGTTGCCATTGCTACAGGCATCGTGGTGTCACGCT
CGTCGTTTGGTATGGCTTCATTCAGCTCCGGTTCCCAACGATCAAGGCGAGTTACATGATCCCCCATGTT
GTGCAAAAAAGCGGTTAGCTCCTTCGGTCCTCCGATCGTTGTCAGAAGTAAGTTGGCCGCAGTGTTATCA
CTCATGGTTATGGCAGCACTGCATAATTCTCTTACTGTCATGCCATCCGTAAGATGCTTTTCTGTGACTG
GTGAGTACTCAACCAAGTCATTCTGAGAATAGTGTATGCGGCGACCGAGTTGCTCTTGCCCGGCGTCAAT
ACGGGATAATACCGCGCCACATAGCAGAACTTTAAAAGTGCTCATCATTGGAAAACGTTCTTCGGGGCGA
AAACTCTCAAGGATCTTACCGCTGTTGAGATCCAGTTCGATGTAACCCACTCGTGCACCCAACTGATCTT
CAGCATCTTTTACTTTCACCAGCGTTTCTGGGTGAGCAAAAACAGGAAGGCAAAATGCCGCAAAAAAGGG
AATAAGGGCGACACGGAAATGTTGAATACTCATACTCTTCCTTTTTCAATATTATTGAAGCATTTATCAG
GGTTATTGTCTCATGAGCGGATACATATTTGAATGTATTTAGAAAAATAAACAAATAGGGGTTCCGCGCA
CATTTCCCCGAAAAGTGCCACCTGACGTCTAAGAAACCAAGATCAGCGGCCGCTACAGTTGAAGTCGGAA
GTTTACATACAGTTAAGTTGGAGTCATTAAAACTCGTTTTTCAACTACTCCACAAATTTCTTGTTAACAA
ACAATAGTTTTGGCAAGTCAGTTAGGACATCTACTTTGTGCATGACACAAGTCATTTTTCCAACAATTGT
TTACAGACAGATTATTTCACTTATAATTCACTGTATCACAATTCCAGTGGGTCAGAAGTTTACATACACT
AAGTTCGACTCCTCTGCAGAATGCGGCGATGTTTCGGTAAGGGGTCCGCTATCTAGTCTTAAGAGATCTA
CGCGTGGTACCCTCGAGGAGCTCTTCGAAGCGGAATTCACCATGACTAGTGCTAGCGGATCCACCGGTGT
CTAGAAAGCTTTGAGGCCGGCCTGCAGGCCCGCTGATCAGCCTCGACTGTGCCTTCTAGTTGCCAGCCAT
CTGTTGTTTGCCCCTCCCCCGTGCCTTCCTTGACCCTGGAAGGTGCCACTCCCACTGTCCTTTCCTAATA
AAATGAGGAAATTGCATCGCATTGTCTGAGTAGGTGTCATTCTATTCTGGGGGGTGGGGTGGGGCAGGAC
AGCAAGGGGGAGGATTGGGAAGACAATAGCAGGCATGCTGGGGATGCGGTGGGCTCTATGGTAGCTTAGG
AGGCGGAAAGAACCAGCGCGGGAGACCGTCAGTTGGTCTCCAGCTATACAGGTGCACCGCTTTATAATAA
AACTGATACAGAGAACGTTATCATGTGTGTTGGTTTTTTTTGTGTGTGCGGTTTAAGGGAGCCTCGGTCA
TAGCTGTTTCCTGTGTAAAACGACGGCCAGCGCGTGGTACCCTCGAGCGTGACCCTGTCTCACAAAATAA
AGTAAGCCCGGACTGAGTGCGGAAAGGCGGGCCTGGCGGGTCTGGACTCCCCATGCGGGCCACCAGAGGC
CCTGCAGCCTTCAGTCGCTTGAAGGGGTAATGGCGCTTCCACTCACAAACATGGCGGACAGAGCGTGTGA
ACGAGATGAACAGCCCCTCAAAAATATGGCCGCCGAGGCTGGACGGCCGTGCCCCAGCAGCACCGCCTCC
GCGCCCCACGTGATCTCTCGCCGGGCACAGCGCTGACCGCGGAGGTCCAACCGGAAGAATGTCCGGATTG
GACATTCGGAAGAGGGCCCGCCTTCCCTGGGGAATCTCTGCGCACGCGCAGAACGCTTCGACCAATGAAA
ACACAGGAAGCCGTCCGCGCAACCGCGTTGCGTCACTTCTGCCGCCCCTGTTTCAAGGTATATAGCCGTA
GACGGAACTTCGCCTTTCTCTCGGCCTTAGCGCCATTTTTTTGGGTGAGTGTTTTTTGGTTCCTGCGTTG
GGATTCCGTGTACAATCCATAGACATCTGACCTCGGCACTTAGCATCATCACAGCAAACTAACTGTAGCC
TTTCTCTCTTTCCCTGTAGAAACCTCTGCACCTAGGGAGCTCGAATTCACCATGACTAGTGCGCGTAAGG
TCGATCTCACCTCCTGCGATCGCGAGCCGATCCACATCCCCGGCAGCATTCAGCCGTGCGGCTGCCTGCT
TGCCTGCGACGCGCAGGCGGTGCGGATCACGCGCATTACGGAAAATGCCGGCGCGTTCTTTGGACGCGAA
ACTCCGCGGGTCGGTGAGCTACTCGCCGATTACTTCGGCGAGACCGAAGCCCATGCGCTGCGCAACGCAC
TGGCGCAGTCCTCCGATCCAAAGCGACCGGCGCTGATCTTCGGTTGGCGCGACGGCCTGACCGGCCGCAC
CTTCGACATCTCACTGCATCGCCATGACGGTACATCGATCATCGAGTTCGAGCCTGCGGCGGCCGAACAG
GCCGACAATCCGCTGCGGCTGACGCGGCAGATCATCGCGCGCACCAAAGAACTGAAGTCGCTCGAAGAGA
TGGCCGCACGGGTGCCGCGCTATCTGCAGGCGATGCTCGGCTATCACCGCGTGATGTTGTACCGCTTCGC
GGACGACGGCTCCGGGATGGTGATCGGCGAGGCGAAGCGCAGCGACCTCGAGAGCTTTCTCGGTCAGCAC
TTTCCGGCGTCGCTGGTCCCGCAGCAGGCGCGGCTACTGTACTTGAAGAACGCGATCCGCGTGGTCTCGG
ATTCGCGCGGCATCAGCAGCCGGATCGTGCCCGAGCACGACGCCTCCGGCGCCGCGCTCGATCTGTCGTT
CGCGCACCTGCGCAGCATCTCGCCCTGCCATCTCGAATTTCTGCGGAACATGGGCGTCAGCGCCTCGATG
TCGCTGTCGATCATCATTGACGGCACGCTATGGGGATTGATCATCTGTCATCATTACGAGCCGCGTGCCG
TGCCGATGGCGCAGCGCGTCGCGGCCGAAATGTTCGCCGACTTCTTATCGCTGCACTTCACCGCCGCCCA
CCACCAACGCGCTAGTGGTGGTTCTGGTGGAAGCGGAGCTACTAACTTCAGCCTGCTGAAGCAGGCTGGT
GACGTGGAGGAGAACCCTGGACCTGCTAGTGGTGGTTCTGGTACCGAGTACAAGCCCACGGTGCGCCTCG
CCACCCGCGACGACGTCCCCCGGGCCGTACGCACCCTCGCCGCCGCGTTCGCCGACTACCCCGCCACGCG
CCACACCGTCGACCCGGACCGCCACATCGAGCGGGTCACCGAGCTGCAAGAACTCTTCCTCACGCGCGTC
GGGCTCGACATCGGCAAGGTGTGGGTCGCGGACGACGGCGCCGCGGTGGCGGTCTGGACCACGCCGGAGA
GCGTCGAAGCGGGGGCGGTGTTCGCCGAGATCGGCCCGCGCATGGCCGAGTTGAGCGGTTCCCGGCTGGC
CGCGCAGCAACAGATGGAAGGCCTCCTGGCGCCGCACCGGCCCAAGGAGCCCGCGTGGTTCCTGGCCACC
GTCGGCGTGTCGCCCGACCACCAGGGCAAGGGTCTGGGCAGCGCCGTCGTGCTCCCCGGAGTGGAGGCGG
CCGAGCGCGCCGGGGTGCCCGCCTTCCTGGAGACATCCGCGCCCCGCAACCTCCCCTTCTACGAGCGGCT
CGGCTTCACCGTCACCGCCGACGTCGAGGTGCCCGAAGGACCGCGCACCTGGTGCATGACCCGCAAGCCC
GGTGCCGCTAGCGGATCCACCGGTGTCTAGAAAGCTCAGAAATTATGAGAGCGTTTAATAAAGTATTGAC
TATGGTTGACAAAACGTGTGTTGGAGTTTTTTGTGTGCTTTGTCATCAACTGAGCCAGTAGGTCGAGGGT
GCCTAATGAGTGAGCTAACTCACATTAATTGCGTTGCGCTCACTGCCCGCTTTCCAGTCGGGAAACCTGT
CGTGCCAGCTGCTAGCTACTCGGGACCCCTTACCGAAACATCGCCGCATTCTGCAGAGGAGTCGAGTGTA
TGTAAACTTCTGACCCACTGGGAATGTGATGAAAGAAATAAAAGCTGAAATGAATCATTCTCTCTACTAT
TATTCTGATATTTCACATTCTTAAAATAAAGTGGTGATCCTAACTGACCTAAGACAGGGAATTTTTACTA
GGATTAAATGTCAGGAATTGTGAAAAAGTGAGTTTAAATGTATTTGGCTAAGGTGTATGTAAACTTCCGA
CTTCAACTGTACCATGGACATGTGAGCAAAAGGCCAGCAAAAGGCCAGGAACCGTAAAAAGGCCGCGTTG
CTGGCGTTTTTCCATAGGCTCCGCCCCCCTGACGAGCATCACAAAAATCGACGCTCAAGTCAGAGGTGGC
GAAACCCGACAGGACTATAAAGATACCAGGCGTTTCCCCCTGGAAGCTCCCTCGTGCGCTCTCCTGTTCC
GACCCTGCCGCTTACCGGATACCTGTCCGCCTTTCTCCCTTCGGGAAGCGTGGCGCTTTCTCATAGCTCA
CGCTGTAGGTATCTCAGTTCGGTGTAGGTCGTTCGCTCCAAGCTGGGCTGTGTGCACGAACCCCCCGTTC
AGCCCGACCGCTGCGCCTTATCCGGTAACTATCGTCTTGAGTCCAACCCGGTAAGACACGACTTATCGCC
ACTGGCAGCAGCCACTGGTAACAGGATTAGCAGAGCGAGGTATGTAGGCGGTGCTACAGAGTTCTTGAAG
TGGTGGCCTAACTACGGCTACACTAGAAGAACAGTATTTGGTATCTGCGCTCTGCTGAAGCCAGTTACCT
TCGGAAAAAGAGTTGGTAGCTCTTGATCCGGCAAACAAACCACCGCTGGTAGCGGTGGTTTTTTTGTTTG
CAAGCAGCAGATTACGCGCAGAAAAAAAGGATCTCAAGAAGATCCTTTGATCTTTTCTACGGGGATTATC
AAAAAGGATCTTCACCTAGATCCTTTTAAATTAAAAATGAAGTTTTAAATCAATCTAAAGTATATATGAG
TAAAC
